>Addgene plasmid #138392 | pF3BGX-T2A-GAL4 | depositor full sequence | sequence record 267504 | pF3BGX-T2A-GAL4 sequence 7351 bps
CTTCTCCGCCGCCGATCTGCCGCTGGACTACGTGGGTCTGGCCCATGATGAAATAACATAAGGTGGTCCC
GTCGATAGCCGAAGCTTACCGAAGTATACACTTAAATTCAGTGCACGTTTGCTTGTTGAGAGGAAAGGTT
GTGTGCGGACGAATTTTTTTTTGAAAACATTAACCCTTACGTGGAATAAAAAAAAATGAAATATTGCAAA
TTTTGCTGCAAAGCTGTGACTGGAGTAAAATTAATTCACGTGCCGAAGTGTGCTATTAAGAGAAAATTGT
GGGAGCAGAGCCTTGGGTGCAGCCTTGGTGAAAACTCCCAAATTTGTGATACCCACTTTAATGATTCGCA
GTGGAAGGCTGCACCTGCAAAAGGTCAGACATTTAAAAGGAGGCGACTCAACGCAGATGCCGTACCTAGT
AAAGTGATAGAGCCTGAACCAGAAAAGATAAAAGAAGGCTATACCAGTGGGAGTACACAAACAGAGTAAG
TTTGAATAGTAAAAAAAATCATTTATGTAAACAATAACGTGACTGTGCGTTAGGTCCTGTTCATTGTTTA
ATGAAAATAAGAGCTTGAGGGAAAAATTCGTACTTTGGAGTACGAAATGCGTCGTTTAGAGCAGCAGCGG
TACCGGGCCCCCCCTCGAGGTCGACGAAGTTCCTATTCTTCAAATAGTATAGGAACTTCAAGCTTCTTAA
GGAATTCGAGCTCGCCCGGGGATCTAATTCAATTAGAGACTAATTCAATTAGAGCTAATTCAATTAGGAT
CAGCTTATCGATTTCGAACCCTCGACCGCCGGAGTATAAATAGAGGCGCTTCGTCTACGGAGCGACAATT
CAATTCAAACAAGCAAAGTGAACACGTCGCTAAGCGAAAGCTAAGCAAATAAACAAGCGCAGCTGAACAA
GCTAAACAATCGGGCTAGACCTAGGCAAAATGGTGAGCAAGGGCGAGGAGCTGTTCACCGGGGTGGTGCC
CATCCTGGTCGAGCTGGACGGCGACGTAAACGGCCACAAGTTCAGCGTGTCCGGCGAGGGCGAGGGCGAT
GCCACCTACGGCAAGCTGACCCTGAAGCTCATCTGCACCACCGGCAAGCTGCCCGTGCCCTGGCCCACCC
TCGTGACCACCCTGGGCTACGGCCTGCAGTGCTTCGCCCGCTACCCCGACCACATGAAGCAGCACGACTT
CTTCAAGTCCGCCATGCCCGAAGGCTACGTCCAGGAGCGCACCATCTTCTTCAAGGACGACGGCAACTAC
AAGACCCGCGCCGAGGTGAAGTTCGAGGGCGACACCCTGGTGAACCGCATCGAGCTGAAGGGCATCGACT
TCAAGGAGGACGGCAACATCCTGGGGCACAAGCTGGAGTACAACTACAACAGCCACAACGTCTATATCAC
CGCCGACAAGCAGAAGAACGGCATCAAGGCCAACTTCAAGATCCGCCACAACATCGAGGACGGCGGCGTG
CAGCTCGCCGACCACTACCAGCAGAACACCCCCATCGGCGACGGCCCCGTGCTGCTGCCCGACAACCACT
ACCTGAGCTACCAGTCCGCCCTGAGCAAAGACCCCAACGAGAAGCGCGATCACATGGTCCTGCTGGAGTT
CGTGACCGCCGCCGGGATCACTCTCGGCATGGACGAGCTGTACAAGTAACCATGGCTAGATCATAATCAG
CCATACCACATTTGTAGAGGTTTTACTTGCTTTAAAAAACCTCCCACACCTCCCCCTGAACCTGAAACAT
AAAATGAATGCAATTGTTGTTGTTAACTTGTTTATTGCAGCTTATAATGGTTACAAATAAAGCAATAGCA
TCACAAATTTCACAAATAAAGCATTTTTTTCACTGCATTCTAGTTGTGGTTTGTCCAAACTCATCAATGT
ATCGAATTCGTACGCGCCCGGGGAGCCCAAGGGCACGCCCTGGCACCCGGCGCGCCAGAGGGCAGAGGCA
GCCTGCTCACCTGCGGCGACGTGGAAGAGAACCCTGGGCCTATGAAGCTACTGTCTTCTATCGAACAAGC
ATGCGATATTTGCCGACTTAAAAAGCTCAAGTGCTCCAAAGAAAAACCGAAGTGCGCCAAGTGTCTGAAG
AACAACTGGGAGTGTCGCTACTCTCCCAAAACCAAAAGGTCTCCGCTGACTAGGGCACATCTGACAGAAG
TGGAATCAAGGCTAGAAAGACTGGAACAGCTATTTCTACTGATTTTTCCTCGAGAAGACCTTGACATGAT
TTTGAAAATGGATTCTTTACAGGATATAAAAGCATTGTTAACAGGATTATTTGTACAAGATAATGTGAAT
AAAGATGCCGTCACAGATAGATTGGCTTCAGTGGAGACTGATATGCCTCTAACATTGAGACAGCATAGAA
TAAGTGCGACATCATCATCGGAAGAGAGTAGTAACAAAGGTCAAAGACAGTTGACTGTATCGATTGACTC
GGCAGCTCATCATGATAACTCCACAATTCCGTTGGATTTTATGCCCAGGGATGCTCTTCATGGATTTGAT
TGGTCTGAAGAGGATGACATGTCGGATGGCTTGCCCTTCCTGAAAACGGACCCCAACAATAATGGGTTCT
TTGGCGACGGTTCTCTCTTATGTATTCTTCGATCTATTGGCTTTAAACCGGAAAATTACACGAACTCTAA
CGTTAACAGGCTCCCGACCATGATTACGGATAGATACACGTTGGCTTCTAGATCCACAACATCCCGTTTA
CTTCAAAGTTATCTCAATAATTTTCACCCCTACTGCCCTATCGTGCACTCACCGACGCTAATGATGTTGT
ATAATAACCAGATTGAAATCGCGTCGAAGGATCAATGGCAAATCCTTTTTAACTGCATATTAGCCATTGG
AGCCTGGTGTATAGAGGGGGAATCTACTGATATAGATGTTTTTTACTATCAAAATGCTAAATCTCATTTG
ACGAGCAAGGTCTTCGAGTCAGGTTCCATAATTTTGGTGACAGCCCTACATCTTCTGTCGCGATATACAC
AGTGGAGGCAGAAAACAAATACTAGCTATAATTTTCACAGCTTTTCCATAAGAATGGCCATATCATTGGG
CTTGAATAGGGACCTCCCCTCGTCCTTCAGTGATAGCAGCATTCTGGAACAAAGACGCCGAATTTGGTGG
TCTGTCTACTCTTGGGAGATCCAATTGTCCCTGCTTTATGGTCGATCCATCCAGCTTTCTCAGAATACAA
TCTCCTTCCCTTCTTCTGTCGACGATGTGCAGCGTACCACAACAGGTCCCACCATATATCATGGCATCAT
TGAAACAGCAAGGCTCTTACAAGTTTTCACAAAAATCTATGAACTAGACAAAACAGTAACTGCAGAAAAA
AGTCCTATATGTGCAAAAAAATGCTTGATGATTTGTAATGAGATTGAGGAGGTTTCGAGACAGGCACCAA
AGTTTTTACAAATGGATATTTCCACCACCGCTCTAACCAATTTGTTGAAGGAACACCCTTGGCTATCCTT
TACAAGATTCGAACTGAAGTGGAAACAGTTGTCTCTTATCATTTATGTATTAAGAGATTTTTTCACTAAT
TTTACCCAGAAAAAGTCACAACTAGAACAGGATCAAAATGATCATCAAAGTTATGAAGTTAAACGATGCT
CCATCATGTTAAGCGATGCAGCACAAAGAACTGTTATGTCTGTAAGTAGCTATATGGACAATCATAATGT
CACCCCATATTTTGCCTGGAATTGTTCTTATTACTTGTTCAATGCAGTCCTAGTACCCATAAAGACTCTA
CTCTCAAACTCAAAATCGAATGCTGAGAATAACGAGACCGCACAATTATTACAACAAATTAACACTGTTC
TGATGCTATTAAAAAAACTGGCCACTTTTAAAATCCAGACTTGTGAAAAATACATTCAAGTACTGGAAGA
GGTATGTGCGCCGTTTCTGTTATCACAGTGTGCAATCCCATTACCGCATATCAGTTATAACAATAGTAAT
GGTAGCGCCATTAAAAATATTGTCGGTTCTGCAACTATCGCCCAATACCCTACTCTTCCGGAGGAAAATG
TCAACAATATCAGTGTTAAATATGTTTCTCCTGGCTCAGTAGGGCCTTCACCTGTGCCATTGAAATCAGG
AGCAAGTTTCAGTGATCTAGTCAAGCTGTTATCTAACCGTCCACCCTCTCGTAACTCTCCAGTGACAATA
CCAAGAAGCACACCTTCGCATCGCTCAGTCACGCCTTTTCTAGGGCAACAGCAACAGCTGCAATCATTAG
TGCCACTGACCCCGTCTGCTTTGTTTGGTGGCGCCAATTTTAATCAAAGTGGGAATATTGCTGATAGCTC
ATTGTCCTTCACTTTCACTAACAGTAGCAACGGTCCGAACCTCATAACAACTCAAACAAATTCTCAAGCG
CTTTCACAACCAATTGCCTCCTCTAACGTTCATGATAACTTCATGAATAATGAAATCACGGCTAGTAAAA
TTGATGATGGTAATAATTCAAAACCACTGTCACCTGGTTGGACGGACCAAACTGCGTATAACGCGTTTGG
AATCACTACAGGGATGTTTAATACCACTACAATGGATGATGTATATAACTATCTATTCGATGATGAAGAT
ACCCCACCAAACCCAAAAAAAGAGTAAGCGGCCGCATAACTTCGTATAGCATACATTATACGAAGTTATA
CCGGTGGCCGCGAAGTTCCTATTCTTCAAATAGTATAGGAACTTCGAGCTCCCGGAGAGATGCAGAAGCT
TTGCGTACTCGCAAATTATTAAAAATAAAACTTTAAAAATAATTTCGTCTAATTAATATTATGAGTTAAT
TCAAACCCCACGGACATGCTAAGGGTTAATCAACAATCATATCGCTGTCTCACTCAGACTCAATACGACA
CTCAGAATACTATTCCTTTCACTCGCACTTATTGCAAGCATACGTTAAGTGGATGTCTCTTGCCGACGGG
ACCACCTTATGTTATTTCATCATGGTCTGGCCATTCTCATCGTGAGCTTCCGGGTGCTCGCCAGCTGCAT
TAATGAATCGGCCAACGCGCGGGGAGAGGCGGTTTGCGTATTGGGCGCTCTTCCGCTTCCTCGCTCACTG
ACTCGCTGCGCTCGGTCGTTCGGCTGCGGCGAGCGGTATCAGCTCACTCAAAGGCGGTAATACGGTTATC
CACAGAATCAGGGGATAACGCAGGAAAGAACATGTGAGCAAAAGGCCAGCAAAAGGCCAGGAACCGTAAA
AAGGCCGCGTTGCTGGCGTTTTTCCATAGGCTCCGCCCCCCTGACGAGCATCACAAAAATCGACGCTCAA
GTCAGAGGTGGCGAAACCCGACAGGACTATAAAGATACCAGGCGTTTCCCCCTGGAAGCTCCCTCGTGCG
CTCTCCTGTTCCGACCCTGCCGCTTACCGGATACCTGTCCGCCTTTCTCCCTTCGGGAAGCGTGGCGCTT
TCTCATAGCTCACGCTGTAGGTATCTCAGTTCGGTGTAGGTCGTTCGCTCCAAGCTGGGCTGTGTGCACG
AACCCCCCGTTCAGCCCGACCGCTGCGCCTTATCCGGTAACTATCGTCTTGAGTCCAACCCGGTAAGACA
CGACTTATCGCCACTGGCAGCAGCCACTGGTAACAGGATTAGCAGAGCGAGGTATGTAGGCGGTGCTACA
GAGTTCTTGAAGTGGTGGCCTAACTACGGCTACACTAGAAGGACAGTATTTGGTATCTGCGCTCTGCTGA
AGCCAGTTACCTTCGGAAAAAGAGTTGGTAGCTCTTGATCCGGCAAACAAACCACCGCTGGTAGCGGTGG
TTTTTTTGTTTGCAAGCAGCAGATTACGCGCAGAAAAAAAGGATCTCAAGAAGATCCTTTGATCTTTTCT
ACGGGGTCTGACGCTCAGTGGAACGAAAACTCACGTTAAGGGATTTTGGTCATGAGATTATCAAAAAGGA
TCTTCACCTAGATCCTTTTAAATTAAAAATGAAGTTTTAAATCAATCTAAAGTATATATGAGTAAACTTG
GTCTGACAGTTACCAATGCTTAATCAGTGAGGCACCTATCTCAGCGATCTGTCTATTTCGTTCATCCATA
GTTGCCTGACTCCCCGTCGTGTAGATAACTACGATACGGGAGGGCTTACCATCTGGCCCCAGTGCTGCAA
TGATACCGCGAGACCCACGCTCACCGGCTCCAGATTTATCAGCAATAAACCAGCCAGCCGGAAGGGCCGA
GCGCAGAAGTGGTCCTGCAACTTTATCCGCCTCCATCCAGTCTATTAATTGTTGCCGGGAAGCTAGAGTA
AGTAGTTCGCCAGTTAATAGTTTGCGCAACGTTGTTGCCATTGCTACAGGCATCGTGGTGTCACGCTCGT
CGTTTGGTATGGCTTCATTCAGCTCCGGTTCCCAACGATCAAGGCGAGTTACATGATCCCCCATGTTGTG
CAAAAAAGCGGTTAGCTCCTTCGGTCCTCCGATCGTTGTCAGAAGTAAGTTGGCCGCAGTGTTATCACTC
ATGGTTATGGCAGCACTGCATAATTCTCTTACTGTCATGCCATCCGTAAGATGCTTTTCTGTGACTGGTG
AGTACTCAACCAAGTCATTCTGAGAATAGTGTATGCGGCGACCGAGTTGCTCTTGCCCGGCGTCAATACG
GGATAATACCGCGCCACATAGCAGAACTTTAAAAGTGCTCATCATTGGAAAACGTTCTTCGGGGCGAAAA
CTCTCAAGGATCTTACCGCTGTTGAGATCCAGTTCGATGTAACCCACTCGTGCACCCAACTGATCTTCAG
CATCTTTTACTTTCACCAGCGTTTCTGGGTGAGCAAAAACAGGAAGGCAAAATGCCGCAAAAAAGGGAAT
AAGGGCGACACGGAAATGTTGAATACTCATACTCTTCCTTTTTCAATATTATTGAAGCATTTATCAGGGT
TATTGTCTCATGAGCGGATACATATTTGAATGTATTTAGAAAAATAAACAAATAGGGGTTCCGCGCACAT
TTCCCCGAAAAGTGCCACCTAAATTGTAAGCGTTAATATTTTGTTAAAATTCGCGTTAAATTTTTGTTAA
ATCAGCTCATTTTTTAACCAATAGGCCGAAATCGGCAAAATCCCTTATAAATCAAAAGAATAGACCGAGA
TAGGGT
[37 nt withheld, positions 7147-7183]
AAAGAACGTGGACTCCAACGTCAAAGG
[49 nt withheld, positions 7211-7259]
T
[91 nt withheld, positions 7261-7351]
Features (pLannotate 1.2.2; 15 found; start..end, strand, type, name):
     44..628     +  misc_feature   P element 5' end: No description available
    629..656     -  misc_feature   MCS (fragment): pBluescript multiple cloning site
    799..921     +  promoter       hsp70 promoter (fragment): Drosophila melanogaster hsp70Bb promoter
    940..1656    +  CDS            Venus: Venus is a basic (constitutively fluorescent) yellow fluorescent protein published in 2002, derived from Aequorea victoria. It is reported to be a rapidly-maturing weak dimer with moderate acid sensitivity.
   1669..1752    +  CDS            large T antigen (fragment): large T antigen from SV40 (simian virus 40)
   1775..1856    +  polyA_signal   SV40 poly(A) signal: SV40 polyadenylation signal
   1903..1936    -  protein_bind   attB: minimal attB site for the φC31 integrase (Groth et al., 2000) phage φC31 integrase
   2002..4647    +  CDS            GAL4: GAL4 transcriptional activator; Saccharomyces cerevisiae GAL4
   4656..4689    +  protein_bind   loxP: Cre-mediated recombination occurs in the 8-bp core sequence (GCATACAT). Cre recombinase
   4762..4994    +  misc_feature   P element 3' end: P element 3' end
   5030..5088    -  CDS            lacI (fragment): lac repressor; lacI; The lac repressor binds to the lac operator to inhibit transcription in E. coli. This inhibition can be relieved by adding lactose or isopropyl-β-D-thiogalactopyranoside (IPTG).
   5271..5859    -  rep_origin     ori: high-copy-number ColE1/pMB1/pBR322/pUC origin of replication
   6030..6890    -  CDS            AmpR: β-lactamase; bla; confers resistance to ampicillin, carbenicillin, and related antibiotics
   6891..6995    -  promoter       AmpR promoter: bla
   7021..7351    -  rep_origin     f1 ori (fragment) (sequence partly withheld): f1 bacteriophage origin of replication; arrow indicates direction of (+) strand synthesis
