>Addgene plasmid #138392 | pF3BGX-T2A-GAL4 | addgene full sequence | sequence record 275238 | Addgene NGS Result
CATGATGAAATAACATAAGGTGGTCCCGTCGATAGCCGAAGCTTACCGAAGTATACACTTAAATTCAGTG
CACGTTTGCTTGTTGAGAGGAAAGGTTGTGTGCGGACGAATTTTTTTTTGAAAACATTAACCCTTACGTG
GAATAAAAAAAAATGAAATATTGCAAATTTTGCTGCAAAGCTGTGACTGGAGTAAAATTAATTCACGTGC
CGAAGTGTGCTATTAAGAGAAAATTGTGGGAGCAGAGCCTTGGGTGCAGCCTTGGTGAAAACTCCCAAAT
TTGTGATACCCACTTTAATGATTCGCAGTGGAAGGCTGCACCTGCAAAAGGTCAGACATTTAAAAGGAGG
CGACTCAACGCAGATGCCGTACCTAGTAAAGTGATAGAGCCTGAACCAGAAAAGATAAAAGAAGGCTATA
CCAGTGGGAGTACACAAACAGAGTAAGTTTGAATAGTAAAAAAAATCATTTATGTAAACAATAACGTGAC
TGTGCGTTAGGTCCTGTTCATTGTTTAATGAAAATAAGAGCTTGAGGGAAAAAATTCGTACTTTGGAGTA
CGAAATGCGTCGTTTAGAGCAGCAGCGGTACCGGGCCCCCCCTCGAGGTCGACGAAGTTCCTATTCTTCA
AATAGTATAGGAACTTCAAGCTTCTTAAGGAATTCGAGCTCGCCCGGGGATCTAATTCAATTAGAGACTA
ATTCAATTAGAGCTAATTCAATTAGGATCAGCTTATCGATTTCGAACCCTCGACCGCCGGAGTATAAATA
GAGGCGCTTCGTCTACGGAGCGACAATTCAATTCAAACAAGCAAAGTGAACACGTCGCTAAGCGAAAGCT
AAGCAAATAAACAAGCGCAGCTGAACAAGCTAAACAATCGGGCTAGACCTAGGCAAAATGGTGAGCAAGG
GCGAGGAGCTGTTCACCGGGGTGGTGCCCATCCTGGTCGAGCTGGACGGCGACGTAAACGGCCACAAGTT
CAGCGTGTCCGGCGAGGGCGAGGGCGATGCCACCTACGGCAAGCTGACCCTGAAGCTCATCTGCACCACC
GGCAAGCTGCCCGTGCCCTGGCCCACCCTCGTGACCACCCTGGGCTACGGCCTGCAGTGCTTCGCCCGCT
ACCCCGACCACATGAAGCAGCACGACTTCTTCAAGTCCGCCATGCCCGAAGGCTACGTCCAGGAGCGCAC
CATCTTCTTCAAGGACGACGGCAACTACAAGACCCGCGCCGAGGTGAAGTTCGAGGGCGACACCCTGGTG
AACCGCATCGAGCTGAAGGGCATCGACTTCAAGGAGGACGGCAACATCCTGGGGCACAAGCTGGAGTACA
ACTACAACAGCCACAACGTCTATATCACCGCCGACAAGCAGAAGAACGGCATCAAGGCCAACTTCAAGAT
CCGCCACAACATCGAGGACGGCGGCGTGCAGCTCGCCGACCACTACCAGCAGAACACCCCCATCGGCGAC
GGCCCCGTGCTGCTGCCCGACAACCACTACCTGAGCTACCAGTCCGCCCTGAGCAAAGACCCCAACGAGA
AGCGCGATCACATGGTCCTGCTGGAGTTCGTGACCGCCGCCGGGATCACTCTCGGCATGGACGAGCTGTA
CAAGTAACCATGGCTAGATCATAATCAGCCATACCACATTTGTAGAGGTTTTACTTGCTTTAAAAAACCT
CCCACACCTCCCCCTGAACCTGAAACATAAAATGAATGCAATTGTTGTTGTTAACTTGTTTATTGCAGCT
TATAATGGTTACAAATAAAGCAATAGCATCACAAATTTCACAAATAAAGCATTTTTTTCACTGCATTCTA
GTTGTGGTTTGTCCAAACTCATCAATGTATCGAATTCGTACGCGCCCGGGGAGCCCAAGGGCACGCCCTG
GCACCCGGCGCGCCAGAGGGCAGAGGCAGCCTGCTCACCTGCGGCGACGTGGAAGAGAACCCTGGGCCTA
TGAAGCTACTGTCTTCTATCGAACAAGCATGCGATATTTGCCGACTTAAAAAGCTCAAGTGCTCCAAAGA
AAAACCGAAGTGCGCCAAGTGTCTGAAGAACAACTGGGAGTGTCGCTACTCTCCCAAAACCAAAAGGTCT
CCGCTGACTAGGGCACATCTGACAGAAGTGGAATCAAGGCTAGAAAGACTGGAACAGCTATTTCTACTGA
TTTTTCCTCGAGAAGACCTTGACATGATTTTGAAAATGGATTCTTTACAGGATATAAAAGCATTGTTAAC
AGGATTATTTGTACAAGATAATGTGAATAAAGATGCCGTCACAGATAGATTGGCTTCAGTGGAGACTGAT
ATGCCTCTAACATTGAGACAGCATAGAATAAGTGCGACATCATCATCGGAAGAGAGTAGTAACAAAGGTC
AAAGACAGTTGACTGTATCGATTGACTCGGCAGCTCATCATGATAACTCCACAATTCCGTTGGATTTTAT
GCCCAGGGATGCTCTTCATGGATTTGATTGGTCTGAAGAGGATGACATGTCGGATGGCTTGCCCTTCCTG
AAAACGGACCCCAACAATAATGGGTTCTTTGGCGACGGTTCTCTCTTATGTATTCTTCGATCTATTGGCT
TTAAACCGGAAAATTACACGAACTCTAACGTTAACAGGCTCCCGACCATGATTACGGATAGATACACGTT
GGCTTCTAGATCCACAACATCCCGTTTACTTCAAAGTTATCTCAATAATTTTCACCCCTACTGCCCTATC
GTGCACTCACCGACGCTAATGATGTTGTATAATAACCAGATTGAAATCGCGTCGAAGGATCAATGGCAAA
TCCTTTTTAACTGCATATTAGCCATTGGAGCCTGGTGTATAGAGGGGGAATCTACTGATATAGATGTTTT
TTACTATCAAAATGCTAAATCTCATTTGACGAGCAAGGTCTTCGAGTCAGGTTCCATAATTTTGGTGACA
GCCCTACATCTTCTGTCGCGATATACACAGTGGAGGCAGAAAACAAATACTAGCTATAATTTTCACAGCT
TTTCCATAAGAATGGCCATATCATTGGGCTTGAATAGGGACCTCCCCTCGTCCTTCAGTGATAGCAGCAT
TCTGGAACAAAGACGCCGAATTTGGTGGTCTGTCTACTCTTGGGAGATCCAATTGTCCCTGCTTTATGGT
CGATCCATCCAGCTTTCTCAGAATACAATCTCCTTCCCTTCTTCTGTCGACGATGTGCAGCGTACCACAA
CAGGTCCCACCATATATCATGGCATCATTGAAACAGCAAGGCTCTTACAAGTTTTCACAAAAATCTATGA
ACTAGACAAAACAGTAACTGCAGAAAAAAGTCCTATATGTGCAAAAAAATGCTTGATGATTTGTAATGAG
ATTGAGGAGGTTTCGAGACAGGCACCAAAGTTTTTACAAATGGATATTTCCACCACCGCTCTAACCAATT
TGTTGAAGGAACACCCTTGGCTATCCTTTACAAGATTCGAACTGAAGTGGAAACAGTTGTCTCTTATCAT
TTATGTATTAAGAGATTTTTTCACTAATTTTACCCAGAAAAAGTCACAACTAGAACAGGATCAAAATGAT
CATCAAAGTTATGAAGTTAAACGATGCTCCATCATGTTAAGCGATGCAGCACAAAGAACTGTTATGTCTG
TAAGTAGCTATATGGACAATCATAATGTCACCCCATATTTTGCCTGGAATTGTTCTTATTACTTGTTCAA
TGCAGTCCTAGTACCCATAAAGACTCTACTCTCAAACTCAAAATCGAATGCTGAGAATAACGAGACCGCA
CAATTATTACAACAAATTAACACTGTTCTGATGCTATTAAAAAAACTGGCCACTTTTAAAATCCAGACTT
GTGAAAAATACATTCAAGTACTGGAAGAGGTATGTGCGCCGTTTCTGTTATCACAGTGTGCAATCCCATT
ACCGCATATCAGTTATAACAATAGTAATGGTAGCGCCATTAAAAATATTGTCGGTTCTGCAACTATCGCC
CAATACCCTACTCTTCCGGAGGAAAATGTCAACAATATCAGTGTTAAATATGTTTCTCCTGGCTCAGTAG
GGCCTTCACCTGTGCCATTGAAATCAGGAGCAAGTTTCAGTGATCTAGTCAAGCTGTTATCTAACCGTCC
ACCCTCTCGTAACTCTCCAGTGACAATACCAAGAAGCACACCTTCGCATCGCTCAGTCACGCCTTTTCTA
GGGCAACAGCAACAGCTGCAATCATTAGTGCCACTGACCCCGTCTGCTTTGTTTGGTGGCGCCAATTTTA
ATCAAAGTGGGAATATTGCTGATAGCTCATTGTCCTTCACTTTCACTAACAGTAGCAACGGTCCGAACCT
CATAACAACTCAAACAAATTCTCAAGCGCTTTCACAACCAATTGCCTCCTCTAACGTTCATGATAACTTC
ATGAATAATGAAATCACGGCTAGTAAAATTGATGATGGTAATAATTCAAAACCACTGTCACCTGGTTGGA
CGGACCAAACTGCGTATAACGCGTTTGGAATCACTACAGGGATGTTTAATACCACTACAATGGATGATGT
ATATAACTATCTATTCGATGATGAAGATACCCCACCAAACCCAAAAAAAGAGTAAGCGGCCGCATAACTT
CGTATAGCATACATTATACGAAGTTATACCGGTGGCCGCGAAGTTCCTATTCTTCAAATAGTATAGGAAC
TTCGAGCTCCCGGAGAGATGCAGAAGCTTTGCGTACTCGCAAATTATTAAAAATAAAACTTTAAAAATAA
TTTCGTCTAATTAATATTATGAGTTAATTCAAACCCCACGGACATGCTAAGGGTTAATCAACAATCATAT
CGCTGTCTCACTCAGACTCAATACGACACTCAGAATACTATTCCTTTCACTCGCACTTATTGCAAGCATA
CGTTAAGTGGATGTCTCTTGCCGACGGGACCACCTTATGTTATTTCATCATGGTCTGGCCATTCTCATCG
TGAGCTTCCGGGTGCTCGCCAGCTGCATTAATGAATCGGCCAACGCGCGGGGAGAGGCGGTTTGCGTATT
GGGCGCTCTTCCGCTTCCTCGCTCACTGACTCGCTGCGCTCGGTCGTTCGGCTGCGGCGAGCGGTATCAG
CTCACTCAAAGGCGGTAATACGGTTATCCACAGAATCAGGGGATAACGCAGGAAAGAACATGTGAGCAAA
AGGCCAGCAAAAGGCCAGGAACCGTAAAAAGGCCGCGTTGCTGGCGTTTTTCCATAGGCTCCGCCCCCCT
GACGAGCATCACAAAAATCGACGCTCAAGTCAGAGGTGGCGAAACCCGACAGGACTATAAAGATACCAGG
CGTTTCCCCCTGGAAGCTCCCTCGTGCGCTCTCCTGTTCCGACCCTGCCGCTTACCGGATACCTGTCCGC
CTTTCTCCCTTCGGGAAGCGTGGCGCTTTCTCATAGCTCACGCTGTAGGTATCTCAGTTCGGTGTAGGTC
GTTCGCTCCAAGCTGGGCTGTGTGCACGAACCCCCCGTTCAGCCCGACCGCTGCGCCTTATCCGGTAACT
ATCGTCTTGAGTCCAACCCGGTAAGACACGACTTATCGCCACTGGCAGCAGCCACTGGTAACAGGATTAG
CAGAGCGAGGTATGTAGGCGGTGCTACAGAGTTCTTGAAGTGGTGGCCTAACTACGGCTACACTAGAAGA
ACAGTATTTGGTATCTGCGCTCTGCTGAAGCCAGTTACCTTCGGAAAAAGAGTTGGTAGCTCTTGATCCG
GCAAACAAACCACCGCTGGTAGCGGTGGTTTTTTTGTTTGCAAGCAGCAGATTACGCGCAGAAAAAAAGG
ATCTCAAGAAGATCCTTTGATCTTTTCTACGGGGTCTGACGCTCAGTGGAACGAAAACTCACGTTAAGGG
ATTTTGGTCATGAGATTATCAAAAAGGATCTTCACCTAGATCCTTTTAAATTAAAAATGAAGTTTTAAAT
CAATCTAAAGTATATATGAGTAAACTTGGTCTGACAGTTACCAATGCTTAATCAGTGAGGCACCTATCTC
AGCGATCTGTCTATTTCGTTCATCCATAGTTGCCTGACTCCCCGTCGTGTAGATAACTACGATACGGGAG
GGCTTACCATCTGGCCCCAGTGCTGCAATGATACCGCGAGACCCACGCTCACCGGCTCCAGATTTATCAG
CAATAAACCAGCCAGCCGGAAGGGCCGAGCGCAGAAGTGGTCCTGCAACTTTATCCGCCTCCATCCAGTC
TATTAATTGTTGCCGGGAAGCTAGAGTAAGTAGTTCGCCAGTTAATAGTTTGCGCAACGTTGTTGCCATT
GCTACAGGCATCGTGGTGTCACGCTCGTCGTTTGGTATGGCTTCATTCAGCTCCGGTTCCCAACGATCAA
GGCGAGTTACATGATCCCCCATGTTGTGCAAAAAAGCGGTTAGCTCCTTCGGTCCTCCGATCGTTGTCAG
AAGTAAGTTGGCCGCAGTGTTATCACTCATGGTTATGGCAGCACTGCATAATTCTCTTACTGTCATGCCA
TCCGTAAGATGCTTTTCTGTGACTGGTGAGTACTCAACCAAGTCATTCTGAGAATAGTGTATGCGGCGAC
CGAGTTGCTCTTGCCCGGCGTCAATACGGGATAATACCGCGCCACATAGCAGAACTTTAAAAGTGCTCAT
CATTGGAAAACGTTCTTCGGGGCGAAAACTCTCAAGGATCTTACCGCTGTTGAGATCCAGTTCGATGTAA
CCCACTCGTGCACCCAACTGATCTTCAGCATCTTTTACTTTCACCAGCGTTTCTGGGTGAGCAAAAACAG
GAAGGCAAAATGCCGCAAAAAAGGGAATAAGGGCGACACGGAAATGTTGAATACTCATACTCTTCCTTTT
TCAATATTATTGAAGCATTTATCAGGGTTATTGTCTCATGAGCGGATACATATTTGAATGTATTTAGAAA
AATAAACAAATAGGGGTTCCGCGCACATTTCCCCGAAAAGTGCCACCTAAATTGTAAGCGTTAATATTTT
GTTAAAATTCGCGTTAAATTTTTGTTAAATCAGCTCATTTTTTAACCAATAGGCCGAAATCGGCAAAATC
CCTTATAAATCAAAAGAATAGACCGAGATAGGGT
[37 nt withheld, positions 7105-7141]
AAAGAACGTGGACTCCAACGTCAAAGG
[49 nt withheld, positions 7169-7217]
T
[91 nt withheld, positions 7219-7309]
CTTCTCCGCCGCCGATCTGCCGCTGGACTACGTGGGTCTGGCC
Features (pLannotate 1.2.2; 15 found; start..end, strand, type, name):
      1..586     +  misc_feature   P element 5' end: No description available
    587..614     -  misc_feature   MCS (fragment): pBluescript multiple cloning site
    757..879     +  promoter       hsp70 promoter (fragment): Drosophila melanogaster hsp70Bb promoter
    898..1614    +  CDS            Venus: Venus is a basic (constitutively fluorescent) yellow fluorescent protein published in 2002, derived from Aequorea victoria. It is reported to be a rapidly-maturing weak dimer with moderate acid sensitivity.
   1627..1710    +  CDS            large T antigen (fragment): large T antigen from SV40 (simian virus 40)
   1733..1814    +  polyA_signal   SV40 poly(A) signal: SV40 polyadenylation signal
   1861..1894    -  protein_bind   attB: minimal attB site for the φC31 integrase (Groth et al., 2000) phage φC31 integrase
   1960..4605    +  CDS            GAL4: GAL4 transcriptional activator; Saccharomyces cerevisiae GAL4
   4614..4647    +  protein_bind   loxP: Cre-mediated recombination occurs in the 8-bp core sequence (GCATACAT). Cre recombinase
   4720..4952    +  misc_feature   P element 3' end: P element 3' end
   4988..5046    -  CDS            lacI (fragment): lac repressor; lacI; The lac repressor binds to the lac operator to inhibit transcription in E. coli. This inhibition can be relieved by adding lactose or isopropyl-β-D-thiogalactopyranoside (IPTG).
   5229..5817    -  rep_origin     ori: high-copy-number ColE1/pMB1/pBR322/pUC origin of replication
   5988..6848    -  CDS            AmpR: β-lactamase; bla; confers resistance to ampicillin, carbenicillin, and related antibiotics
   6849..6953    -  promoter       AmpR promoter: bla
   6979..7309    -  rep_origin     f1 ori (fragment) (sequence partly withheld): f1 bacteriophage origin of replication; arrow indicates direction of (+) strand synthesis
