[The description below was written by a language model from this plasmid's Addgene catalogue record and pLannotate feature annotations shown in this document.]
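Description:
pF3BGX-T2A-GAL4 is a Drosophila transgenesis plasmid built on the pF3BGX backbone and catalogued as an insect expression vector. Its stated purpose is recombinase-mediated cassette exchange (RMCE) to generate C-terminal T2A-GAL4 fusions. It is maintained in E. coli as a high-copy plasmid through a ColE1/pUC-type origin with ampicillin resistance (AmpR under its own bla promoter), and it also carries a partial f1 origin and a small lacI remnant from its cloning-vector ancestry. Two full-length sequence records, one from the depositor and one from repository sequencing, differ by a single nucleotide in length and give the same feature set in the same order.

The fly-relevant region is flanked by P element 5' and 3' ends. Within it lies the visible marker listed as 3xP3-Venus: a fragment of the hsp70 basal promoter drives the yellow fluorescent protein Venus, followed by an SV40 large T fragment and SV40 polyadenylation signal. The 3xP3 eye-specific enhancer itself is not annotated but presumably lies just upstream of the hsp70 fragment. Next come a minimal φC31 attB site, the yeast GAL4 transcriptional activator coding sequence, and a loxP site. The T2A peptide named in the insert is not annotated separately; it would be expected in the short gap between attB and GAL4. No promoter is annotated for GAL4, which fits a design in which the cassette is placed at a tagged endogenous locus so that GAL4 is co-translated with the host gene and released by T2A ribosomal skipping. Only one attB and one loxP are annotated, so the record does not spell out the exact exchange mechanism. The associated publication concerns endogenously tagged neurotransmitter receptors in the fly brain, suggesting use in making GAL4 drivers that report native receptor expression.
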