Addgene plasmid #138392: pF3BGX-T2A-GAL4
Purpose: RMCE vector for generating C-terminal T2A-GAL4 fusion
Depositing lab: Shu Kondo. Depositing organization: National Institute of Genetics. Publication: Neurochemical Organization of the Drosophila Brain Visualized by Endogenously Tagged Neurotransmitter Receptors. Kondo S, Takahashi T, Yamagata N, Imanishi Y, Katow H, Hiramatsu S, Lynn K, Abe A, Kumaraswamy A, Tanimoto H. Cell Rep. 2020 Jan 7;30(1):284-297.e5. doi: 10.1016/j.celrep.2019.12.018. PubMed 31914394.
Backbone
  Vector backbone: pF3BGX
  Vector type: Insect Expression
  Selectable markers: 3xP3-Venus
Growth in bacteria
  Bacterial resistance: Ampicillin, 100 μg/mL
  Growth temperature: 37°C
  Growth strain: DH5alpha
  Copy number: High Copy
Gene/Insert
  Gene/Insert name: T2A-GAL4
Terms and licenses: Academic/Nonprofit Terms; Industry Terms: Not Available to Industry
How to cite: pF3BGX-T2A-GAL4 was a gift from Shu Kondo (Addgene plasmid # 138392 ; http://n2t.net/addgene:138392 ; RRID:Addgene_138392)
